>Addgene plasmid #184840 | pPlacPbuCas13b-gRNA-T-deGFP | addgene full sequence | sequence record 373961 | Addgene NGS Result
CTTTCATTGCCATACGGAATTCCGGATGAGCATTCATCAGGCGGGCAAGAATGTGAATAAAGGCCGGATA
AAACTTGTGCTTATTTTTCTTTACGGTCTTTAAAAAGGCCGTAATATCCAGCTGAACGGTCTGGTTATAG
GTACATTGAGCAACTGACTGAAATGCCTCAAAATGTTCTTTACGATGCCATTGGGATATATCAACGGTGG
TATATCCAGTGATTTTTTTCTCCATTTTAGCTTCCTTAGCTCCTGAAAATCTCGATAACTCAAAAAATAC
GCCCGGTAGTGATCTTATTTCATTATGGTGAAAGTTGGAACCTCTTACGTGCCGATCAACGTCTCATTTT
CGCCAAAAGTTGGCCCAGGGCTTCCCGGTATCAACAGGGACACCAGGATTTATTTATTCTGCGAAGTGAT
CTTCCGTCACAGGTATTTATTCGGCGCAAAGTGCGTCGGGTGATGCTGCCAACTTACTGATTTAGTGTAT
GATGGTGTTTTTGAGGTGCTCCAGTGGCTTCTGTTTCTATCAGCTGTCCCTCCTGTTCAGCTACTGACGG
GGTGGTGCGTAACGGCAAAAGCACCGCCGGACATCAGCGCTAGCGGAGTGTATACTGGCTTACTATGTTG
GCACTGATGAGGGTGTCAGTGAAGTGCTTCATGTGGCAGGAGAAAAAAGGCTGCACCGGTGCGTCAGCAG
AATATGTGATACAGGATATATTCCGCTTCCTCGCTCACTGACTCGCTACGCTCGGTCGTTCGACTGCGGC
GAGCGGAAATGGCTTACGAACGGGGCGGAGATTTCCTGGAAGATGCCAGGAAGATACTTAACAGGGAAGT
GAGAGGGCCGCGGCAAAGCCGTTTTTCCATAGGCTCCGCCCCCCTGACAAGCATCACGAAATCTGACGCT
CAAATCAGTGGTGGCGAAACCCGACAGGACTATAAAGATACCAGGCGTTTCCCCCTGGCGGCTCCCTCGT
GCGCTCTCCTGTTCCTGCCTTTCGGTTTACCGGTGTCATTCCGCTGTTATGGCCGCGTTTGTCTCATTCC
ACGCCTGACACTCAGTTCCGGGTAGGCAGTTCGCTCCAAGCTGGACTGTATGCACGAACCCCCCGTTCAG
TCCGACCGCTGCGCCTTATCCGGTAACTATCGTCTTGAGTCCAACCCGGAAAGACATGCAAAAGCACCAC
TGGCAGCAGCCACTGGTAATTGATTTAGAGGAGTTAGTCTTGAAGTCATGCGCCGGTTAAGGCTAAACTG
AAAGGACAAGTTTTGGTGACTGCGCTCCTCCAAGCCAGTTACCTCGGTTCAAAGAGTTGGTAGCTCAGAG
AACCTTCGAAAAACCGCCCTGCAAGGCGGTTTTTTCGTTTTCAGAGCAAGAGATTACGCGCAGACCAAAA
CGATCTCAAGAAGATCATCTTATTAATCAGATAAAATATTTCTAGATTTCAGTGCAATTTATCTCTTCAA
ATGTAGCACCTGAAGTCAGCCCCATACGATATAAGTTGTAATTCTCATGTTTGACAGCTTATCATCGATA
AGCTTTAATGCGGTAGTTTATCACAGTTAAATTGCTAACGCAGTCAGGCACCGTGTATGAAATCTAACAA
TGCGCTCATCGTCATCCTCGGCACCGTCACCCTGGATGCTGTAGGCATAGGCTTGGTTATGCCGGTACTG
CCGGGCCTCTTGCGGGATTTTACACTTTATGCTTCCGGCTCGTATGTTAGGAGGTCTTTATCATGCAAAA
ACAAGATAAATTATTTGTAGATAGAAAGAAAAATGCTATATTTGCCTTTCCTAAATATATAACAATAATG
GAAAACAAAGAGAAACCTGAACCAATTTATTATGAATTGACAGATAAGCATTTCTGGGCTGCCTTTCTTA
ACTTGGCGCGCCACAATGTCTATACCACCATTAATCACATCAACAGACGTTTGGAAATAGCAGAGCTAAA
AGACGATGGATATATGATGGGCATTAAAGGCAGCTGGAACGAGCAAGCGAAAAAACTCGACAAAAAAGTT
CGGCTGAGAGACTTGATCATGAAACACTTTCCTTTTCTGGAAGCTGCAGCTTATGAAATGACAAACTCTA
AAAGTCCCAACAATAAGGAGCAACGGGAAAAGGAACAATCCGAAGCCCTATCACTTAACAACTTGAAGAA
TGTTCTATTCATTTTCTTGGAAAAACTTCAGGTTCTCAGGAACTACTACTCCCATTACAAGTATTCTGAA
GAATCCCCAAAACCGATATTTGAAACAAGCCTTTTGAAAAACATGTATAAGGTTTTCGATGCCAATGTGC
GGTTAGTAAAGAGAGACTATATGCATCATGAGAATATAGACATGCAAAGAGATTTTACACATCTCAACAG
GAAAAAACAAGTGGGACGAACAAAAAACATCATAGACAGTCCTAACTTTCATTACCATTTTGCAGATAAA
GAAGGCAATATGACCATAGCAGGCTTACTGTTCTTCGTCTCTTTATTTCTTGATAAAAAAGACGCTATTT
GGATGCAGAAAAAGCTAAAGGGATTTAAAGATGGCAGAAACTTGCGTGAGCAAATGACAAACGAAGTATT
TTGCAGAAGCCGTATATCTTTGCCTAAGCTAAAATTAGAGAATGTACAGACAAAAGACTGGATGCAACTT
GATATGCTTAACGAATTGGTTCGCTGTCCCAAATCGCTGTATGAACGGTTACGAGAAAAAGATAGGGAAA
GTTTTAAAGTACCTTTCGATATTTTCTCTGACGACTATAATGCTGAAGAAGAACCATTTAAGAACACGCT
TGTAAGGCATCAAGACCGCTTTCCATATTTTGTCTTGAGATATTTCGATTTAAATGAGATATTCGAACAA
CTCCGCTTCCAAATAGATTTAGGTACCTATCATTTCTCTATCTATAACAAACGTATCGGTGACGAAGATG
AAGTTCGCCATCTCACACATCATCTATATGGCTTTGCGCGCATTCAGGACTTTGCACCACAAAACCAACC
AGAAGAATGGAGAAAATTAGTGAAAGACTTAGATCATTTTGAGACATCGCAAGAGCCTTACATATCTAAG
ACTGCTCCACATTACCATTTAGAGAACGAAAAGATAGGCATTAAGTTTTGCAGTGCCCACAACAACCTCT
TTCCATCTCTTCAGACCGACAAAACATGCAATGGAAGAAGTAAATTTAATCTCGGAACACAATTTACAGC
AGAAGCATTTTTAAGTGTCCACGAATTGTTGCCGATGATGTTTTATTATCTGTTATTGACCAAGGATTAC
TCCAGAAAAGAAAGCGCAGACAAAGTAGAGGGAATTATAAGAAAAGAAATAAGCAACATATACGCTATCT
ACGATGCTTTTGCCAATAATGAGATAAATAGCATTGCAGACTTAACCCGTCGGCTTCAAAATACAAATAT
ACTACAAGGCCATTTGCCAAAACAAATGATTTCCATATTGAAAGGCAGACAAAAAGATATGGGAAAAGAG
GCTGAGCGCAAAATTGGGGAAATGATAGACGACACCCAAAGAAGACTTGACTTGCTCTGCAAGCAGACAA
ATCAGAAGATAAGGATTGGCAAAAGGAATGCCGGTCTGCTAAAATCGGGAAAAATTGCAGATTGGTTGGT
AAATGACATGATGCGCTTCCAACCTGTTCAAAAAGACCAAAATAACATTCCAATAAACAATAGCAAGGCT
AACAGCACCGAATATCGAATGCTTCAGCGTGCGCTTGCCCTTTTCGGCAGTGAGAACTTCCGCCTTAAGG
CATATTTTAATCAAATGAATCTTGTGGGGAATGACAATCCGCATCCTTTCCTTGCAGAAACACAATGGGA
ACATCAAACTAACATTCTGTCTTTCTACCGAAACTATTTGGAAGCGAGGAAAAAGTATCTTAAGGGCTTA
AAACCACAAAACTGGAAACAATATCAGCATTTTCTCATACTTAAAGTACAGAAGACCAACCGCAACACAT
TAGTTACAGGATGGAAAAACAGTTTCAATCTCCCCCGTGGAATATTTACCCAACCAATAAGGGAATGGTT
TGAGAAACATAATAATTCAAAAAGAATATACGACCAAATACTATCTTTTGACCGAGTAGGGTTTGTTGCA
AAAGCTATTCCCTTATACTTTGCAGAAGAATATAAAGACAATGTACAGCCTTTCTACGATTATCCGTTCA
ATATCGGCAACAGACTTAAACCAAAAAAAAGGCAATTCTTAGATAAAAAAGAGCGTGTCGAATTGTGGCA
AAAGAATAAAGAGCTATTCAAAAATTATCCGTCTGAAAAGAAAAAGACAGACTTAGCTTATCTTGATTTT
TTATCATGGAAAAAGTTCGAACGCGAACTGCGACTTATCAAGAATCAGGATATCGTCACATGGTTGATGT
TCAAAGAACTATTCAATATGGCTACTGTGGAAGGATTGAAGATTGGAGAAATACATCTGAGGGACATCGA
TACAAACACGGCAAATGAGGAAAGCAACAATATTCTAAATAGAATCATGCCCATGAAGTTGCCTGTTAAA
ACATACGAAACAGACAATAAAGGAAATATATTAAAGGAAAGACCTTTAGCAACCTTTTATATCGAAGAAA
CGGAAACCAAAGTCCTGAAACAGGGCAATTTCAAAGCATTGGTAAAAGACCGAAGACTCAATGGGCTATT
CTCATTTGCAGAAACTACAGACTTGAACTTAGAGGAACATCCTATCAGCAAATTGAGTGTAGACCTTGAG
CTTATAAAATATCAGACTACAAGGATTAGTATCTTTGAGATGACATTAGGACTGGAAAAGAAACTCATAG
ACAAATATTCCACACTACCTACAGATAGCTTCAGAAATATGCTTGAAAGGTGGTTGCAGTGCAAAGCTAA
TAGACCGGAATTAAAGAATTACGTTAATAGTTTGATTGCAGTGAGAAATGCTTTTTCCCACAACCAGTAT
CCCATGTATGATGCCACACTCTTTGCTGAAGTTAAAAAATTTACTCTTTTCCCTTCTGTCGATACAAAAA
AGATTGAGCTAAATATAGCGCCACAGTTACTGGAAATAGTAGGAAAAGCCATAAAAGAAATTGAAAAATC
AGAAAATAAAAACTAAATTGACAGCTAGCTCAGTCCTAGGTATAATGCTAGCGCTGAGTTGCATCTGCCT
TCTTTTTGAAAGGTAAAAACAACCGTCGCCGTCCAGCTCGACCAGGATGGGAAGTTGCATCTGCCTTCTT
TTTGAAAGGTAAAAACAACATCGTCCATTCCGACAGCATCGCCAGTCACTATGGCGTGCTGCTAGCGCTA
TATGCGTTGATGCAATTTCTATGCGCACCCGTTCTCGGAGCACTGTCCGACCGCTTTGGCCGCCGCCCAG
TCCTGCTCGCTTCGCTACTTGGAGCCACTATCGACTACGCGATCATGGCGACCACACCCGTCCTGTGGAT
CCTCTACGCCGGACGCATCGTGGCCGGCATCACCGGCGCCACAGGTGCGGTTGCTGGCGCCTATATCGCC
GACATCACCGATGGGGAAGATCGGGCTCGCCACTTCGGGCTCATGAGCGCTTGTTTCGGCGTGGGTATGG
TGGCAGGCCCCGTGGCCGGGGGACTGTTGGGCGCCATCTCCTTGCATGCACCATTCCTTGCGGCGGCGGT
GCTCAACGGCCTCAACCTACTACTGGGCTGCTTCCTAATGCAGGAGTCGCATAAGGGAGAGCGTCGACCG
ATGCCCTTGAGAGCCTTCAACCCAGTCAGCTCCTTCCGGTGGGCGCGGGGCATGACTATCGTCGCCGCAC
TTATGACTGTCTTCTTTATCATGCAACTCGTAGGACAGGTGCCGGCAGCGCTCTGGGTCATTTTCGGCGA
GGACCGCTTTCGCTGGAGCGCGACGATGATCGGCCTGTCGCTTGCGGTATTCGGAATCTTGCACGCCCTC
GCTCAAGCCTTCGTCACTGGTCCCGCCACCAAACGTTTCGGCGAGAAGCAGGCCATTATCGCCGGCATGG
CGGCCGACGCGCTGGGCTACGTCTTGCTGGCGTTCGCGACGCGAGGCTGGATGGCCTTCCCCATTATGAT
TCTTCTCGCTTCCGGCGGCATCGGGATGCCCGCGTTGCAGGCCATGCTGTCCAGGCAGGTAGATGACGAC
CATCAGGGACAGCTTCAAGGATCGCTCGCGGCTCTTACCAGCCTAACTTCGATCATTGGACCGCTGATCG
TCACGGCGATTTATGCCGCCTCGGCGAGCACATGGAACGGGTTGGCATGGATTGTAGGCGCCGCCCTATA
CCTTGTCTGCCTCCCCGCGTTGCGTCGCGGTGCATGGAGCCGGGCCACCTCGACCTGAATGGAAGCCGGC
GGCACCTCGCTAACGGATTCACCACTCCAAGAATTGGAGCCAATCAATTCTTGCGGAGAACTGTGAATGC
GCAAACCAACCCTTGGCAGAACATATCCATCGCGTCCGCCATCTCCAGCAGCCGCACGCGGCGCATCTCG
GGCAGCGTTGGGTCCTGGCCACGGGTGCGCATGATCGTGCTCCTGTCGTTGAGGACCCGGCTAGGCTGGC
GGGGTTGCCTTACTGGTTAGCAGAATGAATCACCGATACGCGAGCGAACGTGAAGCGACTGCTGCTGCAA
AACGTCTGCGACCTGAGCAACAACATGAATGGTCTTCGGTTTCCGTGTTTCGTAAAGTCTGGAAACGCGG
AAGTCCCCTACGTGCTGCTGAAGTTGCCCGCAACAGAGAGTGGAACCAACCGGTGATACCACGATACTAT
GACTGAGAGTCAACGCCATGAGCGGCCTCATTTCTTATTCTGAGTTACAACAGTCCGCACCGCTGCCGGT
AGCTCCTTCCGGTGGGCGCGGGGCATGACTATCGTCGCCGCACTTATGACTGTCTTCTTTATCATGCAAC
TCGTAGGACAGGTGCCGGCAGCGCCCAACAGTCCCCCGGCCACGGGGCCTGCCACCATACCCACGCCGAA
ACAAGCGCCCTGCACCATTATGTTCCGGATCTGCATCGCAGGATGCTGCTGGCTACCCTGTGGAACACCT
ACATCTGTATTAACGAAGCGCTAACCGTTTTTATCAGGCTCTGGGAGGCAGAATAAATGATCATATCGTC
AATTATTACCTCCACGGGGAGAGCCTGAGCAAACTGGCCTCAGGCATTTGAGAAGCACACGGTCACACTG
CTTCCGGTAGTCAATAAACCGGTAAACCAGCAATAGACATAAGCGGCTATTTAACGACCCTGCCCTGAAC
CGACGACCGGGTCGAATTTGCTTTCGAATTTCTGCCATTCATCCGCTTATTATCACTTATTCAGGCGTAG
CAACCAGGCGTTTAAGGGCACCAATAACTGCCTTAAAAAAATTACGCCCCGCCCTGCCACTCATCGCAGT
ACTGTTGTAATTCATTAAGCATTCTGCCGACATGGAAGCCATCACAAACGGCATGATGAACCTGAATCGC
CAGCGGCATCAGCACCTTGTCGCCTTGCGTATAATATTTGCCCATGGTGAAAACGGGGGCGAAGAAGTTG
TCCATATTGGCCACGTTTAAATCAAAACTGGTGAAACTCACCCAGGGATTGGCTGAGACGAAAAACATAT
TCTCAATAAACCCTTTAGGGAAATAGGCCAGGTTTTCACCGTAACACGCCACATCTTGCGAATATATGTG
TAGAAACTGCCGGAAATCGTCGTGGTATTCACTCCAGAGCGATGAAAACGTTTCAGTTTGCTCATGGAAA
ACGGTGTAACAAGGGTGAACACTATCCCATATCACCAGCTCACCGT
Features (pLannotate 1.2.2; 15 found; start..end, strand, type, name):
    236..338     -  promoter       cat promoter: promoter of the E. coli cat gene encoding chloramphenicol acetyltransferase
    459..602     +  mobile_element IS1 (fragment): prokaryotic transposable element IS1
    721..776     -  rep_origin     RSF ori (fragment): Plasmids containing the RSF 1030 origin of replication can be propagated in E. coli cells that contain additional plasmids with compatible origins.
    864..1409    -  rep_origin     p15A ori: Plasmids containing the medium-copy-number p15A origin of replication can be propagated in E. coli cells that contain a second plasmid with the ColE1 origin.
   1521..1549    +  promoter       tet promoter: E. coli promoter for tetracycline efflux protein gene
   1597..1698    +  CDS            TcR (fragment): tetracycline efflux protein; tet; confers resistance to tetracycline
   1699..1728    +  promoter       lac promoter: promoter for the E. coli lac operon
   5128..5162    +  promoter       J23119 promoter: bacterial promoter (Registry of Standard Biological Parts BBa J23119)
   5204..5231    -  CDS            VN155(I152L) (fragment): improved N-terminal fragment of mVenus for use in bimolecular fluorescence complementation (BiFC) (Kodama and Hu, 2010)
   5270..6358    +  CDS            TcR (fragment): tetracycline efflux protein; tet; confers resistance to tetracycline
   6600..6725    -  CDS            YPB1_ECOLX (fragment): Protein predicted: Swiss-Prot protein existence level 4. From Escherichia coli.
   6861..6954    +  CDS            TcR (fragment): tetracycline efflux protein; tet; confers resistance to tetracycline
   6951..7008    -  CDS            TcR (fragment): tetracycline efflux protein; tet; confers resistance to tetracycline
   6995..7093    +  CDS            YPB2_ECOLX (fragment): Protein predicted: Swiss-Prot protein existence level 4. From Escherichia coli.
   7392..235     -  CDS            CmR (across the origin): chloramphenicol acetyltransferase; cat; confers resistance to chloramphenicol
