[The description below was written by a language model from this plasmid's Addgene catalogue record and pLannotate feature annotations shown in this document.]
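Description:
pPlacPbuCas13b-gRNA-T-deGFP is a 7.8 kb bacterial expression plasmid built on pACYC184 that supplies both components of a Type VI-B CRISPR RNA-targeting system from Prevotella buccae. It replicates from the p15A origin, which is compatible with ColE1-type plasmids and so allows it to be co-maintained with other constructs in the same E. coli cell. The catalogue entry lists it as high copy, although p15A is generally regarded as a low- to medium-copy origin. Selection is by chloramphenicol, through the cat gene and its native promoter. The insert was placed by Gibson assembly within the backbone's tetracycline resistance gene. The gene now appears only as separated fragments flanking the insert, so tetracycline resistance should not be expected to be functional.

The payload consists of two transcription units. A lac promoter sits at the upstream junction with the disrupted tet gene and drives the PbuCas13b nuclease. The annotation tool did not call this coding sequence, but the roughly 3.4 kb unannotated stretch between the lac and J23119 promoters is consistent with it. Downstream, the strong constitutive synthetic promoter J23119 drives a single-spacer CRISPR array whose spacer (#1) is complementary to the deGFP mRNA. The short "mVenus fragment" annotated on the reverse strand just after J23119 most likely reflects this GFP-derived spacer rather than a real fluorescent protein segment. Cas13b processes the array into a mature crRNA and then recognises and cleaves the target transcript.

The plasmid serves as the targeting construct in assays that read out Cas13b activity as loss of deGFP reporter expression, in the context of work on predicting and testing anti-CRISPR inhibitors of Cas13b nucleases.
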