Addgene plasmid #184840: pPlacPbuCas13b-gRNA-T-deGFP
Purpose: Expression of a single-spacer CRISPR array with spacer #1 targeting the mRNA of deGFP and expression of PbuCas13b in bacteria.
Depositing lab: Chase Beisel. Depositing organization: Helmholtz-Zentrum fuer Infektionsforschung (HZI). Publication: Anti-CRISPR prediction using deep learning reveals an inhibitor of Cas13b nucleases. Wandera KG, Alkhnbashi OS, Bassett HVI, Mitrofanov A, Hauns S, Migur A, Backofen R, Beisel CL. Mol Cell. 2022 May 24. pii: S1097-2765(22)00437-3. doi: 10.1016/j.molcel.2022.05.003. PubMed 35649413.
Backbone
  Vector backbone: pACYC184
  Backbone size w/o insert (bp): 4245
  Total vector size (bp): 7816
  Vector type: Bacterial Expression, CRISPR, Synthetic Biology
Growth in bacteria
  Bacterial resistance: Chloramphenicol, 25 μg/mL
  Growth temperature: 37°C
  Growth strain: DH5alpha
  Copy number: High Copy
Gene/Insert
  Gene/Insert name: single-spacer CRISPR array with spacer #1 targeting the the mRNA of deGFP, PbuCas13b nuclease
  gRNA/shRNA sequence: tacataaagagttgaacttctttgttgtct
  Species: Prevotella buccae
  Promoter: J23119 and lac promoter
  Cloning method: Gibson Cloning
  Sequencing primers: 5′ TTGAAGTCATGCGCCGGTTA; 3′ catacccacgccgaaacaag
Terms and licenses: Academic/Nonprofit Terms; Industry Terms: Not Available to Industry
How to cite: pPlacPbuCas13b-gRNA-T-deGFP was a gift from Chase Beisel (Addgene plasmid # 184840 ; http://n2t.net/addgene:184840 ; RRID:Addgene_184840)
